Addgene plasmid #201679: pMAH-pnRFP
Purpose: Expresses pnRFP in mammalian cells
Depositing lab: Huiwang Ai. Depositing organization: University of Virginia. Publication: Development, Characterization, and Structural Analysis of a Genetically Encoded Red Fluorescent Peroxynitrite Biosensor. Pang Y, Huang M, Fan Y, Yeh HW, Xiong Y, Ng HL, Ai HW. ACS Chem Biol. 2023 Jun 16;18(6):1388-1397. doi: 10.1021/acschembio.3c00139. Epub 2023 May 15. PubMed 37185019.
Backbone
  Vector backbone: pMAH
  Backbone size w/o insert (bp): 7000
  Vector type: Mammalian Expression
Growth in bacteria
  Bacterial resistance: Ampicillin, 100 μg/mL
  Growth temperature: 37°C
  Growth strain: DH5alpha
  Copy number: Unknown
Gene/Insert
  Gene/Insert name: pnRFP
  Species: Synthetic
  Insert size (bp): 803
  Cloning method: Restriction Enzyme; 5′ cloning site Hind III (not destroyed); 3′ cloning site ApaI (not destroyed)
  Sequencing primers: 5′ CGC AAA TGG GCG GTA GGC GTG
Terms and licenses: Academic/Nonprofit Terms; Industry Terms: Not Available to Industry
Depositor comments: Please visit https://www.biorxiv.org/content/10.1101/2023.04.13.536636v1 for bioRxiv preprint.
How to cite: pMAH-pnRFP was a gift from Huiwang Ai (Addgene plasmid # 201679 ; http://n2t.net/addgene:201679 ; RRID:Addgene_201679)
