[The description below was written by a language model from this plasmid's Addgene catalogue record and pLannotate feature annotations shown in this document.]
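Description:
pMAH-pnRFP is a mammalian expression plasmid (about 7.7 kb in the sequenced record) that carries pnRFP, a synthetic, genetically encoded red fluorescent biosensor for peroxynitrite, in the pMAH backbone. It is propagated in E. coli through a high-copy ColE1/pUC-type origin with ampicillin selection from the β-lactamase gene. An f1 origin and remnants of a lac promoter/operator region are also present.

The roughly 800 bp pnRFP insert was cloned between HindIII and ApaI sites downstream of the human CMV immediate-early enhancer and promoter and is terminated by the bovine growth hormone polyadenylation signal. Automated annotation labels the coding region as a HyPerRed fragment, which indicates sequence similarity to that red fluorescent indicator rather than identity with it. Short matches to a CMV intron, an SP6 promoter and an IgH signal sequence lie just upstream, but they are only fragments and their functional role is not stated. A separate SV40 enhancer/early promoter drives a hygromycin resistance gene followed by an SV40 poly(A) signal, which could allow selection of transfected mammalian cells.

A distinctive part of the backbone is an array of four tRNA genes, each under an RNA polymerase III promoter, with H1 and U6 promoters alternating. This kind of arrangement is typical of vectors built for genetic code expansion, in which suppressor tRNAs help incorporate a noncanonical amino acid into the expressed protein. However, the record does not identify the tRNAs, annotates no matching aminoacyl-tRNA synthetase, and does not say whether additional components are needed. The stated purpose is simply expression of pnRFP in mammalian cells, presumably for fluorescence detection of peroxynitrite in live cells.
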