Features (pLannotate 1.2.2; 28 found; start..end, strand, type, name):
    306..505     +  promoter       CMV promoter: human cytomegalovirus (CMV) immediate early promoter
    644..687     +  intron         CMV intron (fragment): modified intron A from human cytomegalovirus
    739..757     +  promoter       SP6 promoter: promoter for bacteriophage SP6 RNA polymerase
    761..798     +  CDS            IgH signal sequence (fragment): signal sequence from the mouse immunoglobulin heavy chain variable region
    856..1581    +  CDS            HyPerRed (fragment): red fluorescent genetically encoded indicator for H2O2 ()
   1625..1849    +  polyA_signal   bGH poly(A) signal: bovine growth hormone polyadenylation signal
   1853..1874    +  promoter       SV40 promoter (fragment): SV40 enhancer and early promoter
   1895..2323    +  rep_origin     f1 ori (sequence partly withheld): f1 bacteriophage origin of replication; arrow indicates direction of (+) strand synthesis
   2337..2666    +  promoter       SV40 promoter: SV40 enhancer and early promoter
   2715..3740    +  CDS            HygR: aminoglycoside phosphotransferase from E. coli; aph(4)-Ia; confers resistance to hygromycin
   3750..3875    +  CDS            ble (fragment): BLE_KLEPN - Experimental evidence at protein level: Swiss-Prot protein existence level 1. Binding protein with a strong affinity to the bleomycin family of antibiotics. Binds to CL990; an antimitotic-antibiotic compound. From Klebsiella pneumoniae.
   3870..3991    +  polyA_signal   SV40 poly(A) signal: SV40 polyadenylation signal
   4064..4080    -  protein_bind   lac operator: The lac repressor binds to the lac operator to inhibit transcription in E. coli. This inhibition can be relieved by adding lactose or isopropyl-β-D-thiogalactopyranoside (IPTG). lac repressor encoded by lacI
   4088..4118    -  promoter       lac promoter: promoter for the E. coli lac operon
   4133..4154    -  protein_bind   CAP binding site: CAP binding activates transcription in the presence of cAMP. E. coli catabolite activator protein
   4167..4259    -  CDS            lacI (fragment): lac repressor; lacI; The lac repressor binds to the lac operator to inhibit transcription in E. coli. This inhibition can be relieved by adding lactose or isopropyl-β-D-thiogalactopyranoside (IPTG).
   4442..5030    -  rep_origin     ori: high-copy-number ColE1/pMB1/pBR322/pUC origin of replication
   5201..6061    -  CDS            AmpR: β-lactamase; bla; confers resistance to ampicillin, carbenicillin, and related antibiotics
   6062..6166    -  promoter       AmpR promoter: bla
   6204..6285    -  ncRNA          tRNA: Accession: RF00005 - tRNA
   6290..6380    -  promoter       H1 promoter: human H1 RNA promoter
   6409..6490    -  ncRNA          tRNA: Accession: RF00005 - tRNA
   6500..6740    -  promoter       U6 promoter: RNA polymerase III promoter for human U6 snRNA
   6943..7024    -  ncRNA          tRNA: Accession: RF00005 - tRNA
   7029..7119    -  promoter       H1 promoter: human H1 RNA promoter
   7148..7229    -  ncRNA          tRNA: Accession: RF00005 - tRNA
   7239..7479    -  promoter       U6 promoter: RNA polymerase III promoter for human U6 snRNA
   7664..304     +  enhancer       CMV enhancer (across the origin): human cytomegalovirus immediate early enhancer
>Addgene plasmid #201679 | pMAH-pnRFP | addgene full sequence | sequence record 398119 | Addgene NGS Result
CGTTACATAACTTACGGTAAATGGCCCGCCTGGCTGACCGCCCAACGACCCCCGCCCATTGACGTCAATA
ATGACGTATGTTCCCATAGTAACGCCAATAGGGACTTTCCATTGACGTCAATGGGTGGAGTATTTACGGT
AAACTGCCCACTTGGCAGTACATCAAGTGTATCATATGCCAAGTCCGCCCCCTATTGACGTCAATGACGG
TAAATGGCCCGCCTGGCATTATGCCCAGTACATGACCTTACGGGACTTTCCTACTTGGCAGTACATCTAC
GTATTAGTCATCGCTATTACCATGGTGATGCGGTTTTGGCAGTACACCAATGGGCGTGGATAGCGGTTTG
ACTCACGGGGATTTCCAAGTCTCCACCCCATTGACGTCAATGGGAGTTTGTTTTGGCACCAAAATCAACG
GGACTTTCCAAAATGTCGTAATAACCCCGCCCCGTTGACGCAAATGGGCGGTAGGCGTGTACGGTGGGAG
GTCTATATAAGCAGAGCTCGTTTAGTGAACCGTCAGATCGCCTGGAGACGCCATCCACGCTGTTTTGACC
TCCATAGAAGACACCGGGACCGATCCAGCCTCCGCGGCCGGGAACGGTGCATTGGAACGCGGATTCCCCG
TGCCAAGAGTGACGTAAGTACCGCCTATAGAGTCTATAGGCCCACCCCCTTGGCTTCGTTAGAACGCGGC
TACAATTAATACATAACCTTATGTATCATACACATACGATTTAGGTGACACTATAGAATAACATCCACTT
TGCCTTTCTCTCCACAGGTGTCCACTCCCAGGTCCAACTGCACGGAAGCTTGCCACCATGGATAGGTCGG
CTGGGCTCACCCGTAGTTTCCGAGCGGATGTACCCCGAGGACGGCGCCCTGAAGAGCGAGATCAAGTAGG
GGCTGAGGCTGAAGGACGGCGGCCACTACGCCGCCGAGGTCAAGACCACCTACAAGGCCAAGAAGCCCGT
GCAGCTGCCCGGCGCCTACATCGTCGACATCAAGTTGGACATCGTGTCCCACAACGAGGACTACACCATC
GTGGAACAGTGCGAACGCGCCGAGGGCCGCCACTCCACTGGCGGCATGGACGAGCTGTACAAGGGAGGTA
CAGGCGGGAGTCTGGTGAGCAAGGGCGAGGAGGATAACATGGCCATCATCAAGGAGTTCATGCGCTTCAA
GGTGCACATGGAGGGCTCCGTGAACGGCCACAAGTTCGAGATCGAGGGCGAGGGCGAGGGCCGCCCCTAC
GAGGCCTTTCAGACCGCTAAGCTGAAGGTGACCAAGGGTGGCCCCCTGCCCTTCGCCTGGGACATCCTGT
CCCCTCAGTTCATGTACGGCTCCAAGGCCTACATTAAGCACCCAGCCGACATCCCCGACTACTTCAAGCT
GTCCTTCCCCGAGGGCTTCAGGTGGGAGCGCGTGGTGAACTTCGAGGACGGCGGCATTATTCACGTTAAC
CAGGACTCCTCCCTGCAGGACGGCGTATTCATCTACAAGGTGAAGCTGCGCGGCACCAACTTCCCCCCCG
ACGGCCCCGTAATGCAGAAGAAGACCATGGGCTGGGAGGCTACGCGTGACCAAGGGCCCGTTTAAACCCG
CTGATCAGCCTCGACTGTGCCTTCTAGTTGCCAGCCATCTGTTGTTTGCCCCTCCCCCGTGCCTTCCTTG
ACCCTGGAAGGTGCCACTCCCACTGTCCTTTCCTAATAAAATGAGGAAATTGCATCGCATTGTCTGAGTA
GGTGTCATTCTATTCTGGGGGGTGGGGTGGGGCAGGACAGCAAGGGGGAGGATTGGGAAGACAATAGCAG
GCATGCTGGGGATGCGGTGGGCTCTATGGCTTCTGAGGCGGAAAGAACCAGCTGGGGCTCTAGGGGGTAT
CCCC
[124 nt withheld, positions 1895-2018]
C
[91 nt withheld, positions 2020-2110]
A
[49 nt withheld, positions 2112-2160]
CCTTTGACGTTGGAGTCCACGTTCTTT
[37 nt withheld, positions 2188-2224]
ACCCTATCTCGGTCTATTCTTTTGATTTATAAGGGATTTTGCCGATTTCGGCCTATTGGTTAAAAAATGA
GCTGATTTAACAAAAATTTAACGCGAATTAATTCTGTGGAATGTGTGTCAGTTAGGGTGTGGAAAGTCCC
CAGGCTCCCCAGCAGGCAGAAGTATGCAAAGCATGCATCTCAATTAGTCAGCAACCAGGTGTGGAAAGTC
CCCAGGCTCCCCAGCAGGCAGAAGTATGCAAAGCATGCATCTCAATTAGTCAGCAACCATAGTCCCGCCC
CTAACTCCGCCCATCCCGCCCCTAACTCCGCCCAGTTCCGCCCATTCTCCGCCCCATGGCTGACTAATTT
TTTTTATTTATGCAGAGGCCGAGGCCGCCTCTGCCTCTGAGCTATTCCAGAAGTAGTGAGGAGGCTTTTT
TGGAGGCCTAGGCTTTTGCAAAAAGCTCCCGGGAGCTTGTATATCCATTTTCGGATCTGATCAGCACGTG
ATGAAAAAGCCTGAACTCACCGCGACGTCTGTCGAGAAGTTTCTGATCGAAAAGTTCGACAGCGTCTCCG
ACCTGATGCAGCTCTCGGAGGGCGAAGAATCTCGTGCTTTCAGCTTCGATGTAGGAGGGCGTGGATATGT
CCTGCGGGTAAATAGCTGCGCCGATGGTTTCTACAAAGATCGTTATGTTTATCGGCACTTTGCATCGGCC
GCGCTCCCGATTCCGGAAGTGCTTGACATTGGGGAATTCAGCGAGAGCCTGACCTATTGCATCTCCCGCC
GTGCACAGGGTGTCACGTTGCAAGACCTGCCTGAAACCGAACTGCCCGCTGTTCTGCAGCCGGTCGCGGA
GGCCATGGATGCGATCGCTGCGGCCGATCTTAGCCAGACGAGCGGGTTCGGCCCATTCGGACCGCAAGGA
ATCGGTCAATACACTACATGGCGTGATTTCATATGCGCGATTGCTGATCCCCATGTGTATCACTGGCAAA
CTGTGATGGACGACACCGTCAGTGCGTCCGTCGCGCAGGCTCTCGATGAGCTGATGCTTTGGGCCGAGGA
CTGCCCCGAAGTCCGGCACCTCGTGCACGCGGATTTCGGCTCCAACAATGTCCTGACGGACAATGGCCGC
ATAACAGCGGTCATTGACTGGAGCGAGGCGATGTTCGGGGATTCCCAATACGAGGTCGCCAACATCTTCT
TCTGGAGGCCGTGGTTGGCTTGTATGGAGCAGCAGACGCGCTACTTCGAGCGGAGGCATCCGGAGCTTGC
AGGATCGCCGCGGCTCCGGGCGTATATGCTCCGCATTGGTCTTGACCAACTCTATCAGAGCTTGGTTGAC
GGCAATTTCGATGATGCAGCTTGGGCGCAGGGTCGATGCGACGCAATCGTCCGATCCGGAGCCGGGACTG
TCGGGCGTACACAAATCGCCCGCAGAAGCGCGGCCGTCTGGACCGATGGCTGTGTAGAAGTACTCGCCGA
TAGTGGAAACCGACGCCCCAGCACTCGTCCGAGGGCAAAGGAATAGCACGTGCTACGAGATTTCGATTCC
ACCGCCGCCTTCTATGAAAGGTTGGGCTTCGGAATCGTTTTCCGGGACGCCGGCTGGATGATCCTCCAGC
GCGGGGATCTCATGCTGGAGTTCTTCGCCCACCCCAACTTGTTTATTGCAGCTTATAATGGTTACAAATA
AAGCAATAGCATCACAAATTTCACAAATAAAGCATTTTTTTCACTGCATTCTAGTTGTGGTTTGTCCAAA
CTCATCAATGTATCTTATCATGTCTGTATACCGTCGACCTCTAGCTAGAGCTTGGCGTAATCATGGTCAT
AGCTGTTTCCTGTGTGAAATTGTTATCCGCTCACAATTCCACACAACATACGAGCCGGAAGCATAAAGTG
TAAAGCCTGGGGTGCCTAATGAGTGAGCTAACTCACATTAATTGCGTTGCGCTCACTGCCCGCTTTCCAG
TCGGGAAACCTGTCGTGCCAGCTGCATTAATGAATCGGCCAACGCGCGGGGAGAGGCGGTTTGCGTATTG
GGCGCTCTTCCGCTTCCTCGCTCACTGACTCGCTGCGCTCGGTCGTTCGGCTGCGGCGAGCGGTATCAGC
TCACTCAAAGGCGGTAATACGGTTATCCACAGAATCAGGGGATAACGCAGGAAAGAACATGTGAGCAAAA
GGCCAGCAAAAGGCCAGGAACCGTAAAAAGGCCGCGTTGCTGGCGTTTTTCCATAGGCTCCGCCCCCCTG
ACGAGCATCACAAAAATCGACGCTCAAGTCAGAGGTGGCGAAACCCGACAGGACTATAAAGATACCAGGC
GTTTCCCCCTGGAAGCTCCCTCGTGCGCTCTCCTGTTCCGACCCTGCCGCTTACCGGATACCTGTCCGCC
TTTCTCCCTTCGGGAAGCGTGGCGCTTTCTCATAGCTCACGCTGTAGGTATCTCAGTTCGGTGTAGGTCG
TTCGCTCCAAGCTGGGCTGTGTGCACGAACCCCCCGTTCAGCCCGACCGCTGCGCCTTATCCGGTAACTA
TCGTCTTGAGTCCAACCCGGTAAGACACGACTTATCGCCACTGGCAGCAGCCACTGGTAACAGGATTAGC
AGAGCGAGGTATGTAGGCGGTGCTACAGAGTTCTTGAAGTGGTGGCCTAACTACGGCTACACTAGAAGAA
CAGTATTTGGTATCTGCGCTCTGCTGAAGCCAGTTACCTTCGGAAAAAGAGTTGGTAGCTCTTGATCCGG
CAAACAAACCACCGCTGGTAGCGGTGGTTTTTTTGTTTGCAAGCAGCAGATTACGCGCAGAAAAAAAGGA
TCTCAAGAAGATCCTTTGATCTTTTCTACGGGGTCTGACGCTCAGTGGAACGAAAACTCACGTTAAGGGA
TTTTGGTCATGAGATTATCAAAAAGGATCTTCACCTAGATCCTTTTAAATTAAAAATGAAGTTTTAAATC
AATCTAAAGTATATATGAGTAAACTTGGTCTGACAGTTACCAATGCTTAATCAGTGAGGCACCTATCTCA
GCGATCTGTCTATTTCGTTCATCCATAGTTGCCTGACTCCCCGTCGTGTAGATAACTACGATACGGGAGG
GCTTACCATCTGGCCCCAGTGCTGCAATGATACCGCGAGACCCACGCTCACCGGCTCCAGATTTATCAGC
AATAAACCAGCCAGCCGGAAGGGCCGAGCGCAGAAGTGGTCCTGCAACTTTATCCGCCTCCATCCAGTCT
ATTAATTGTTGCCGGGAAGCTAGAGTAAGTAGTTCGCCAGTTAATAGTTTGCGCAACGTTGTTGCCATTG
CTACAGGCATCGTGGTGTCACGCTCGTCGTTTGGTATGGCTTCATTCAGCTCCGGTTCCCAACGATCAAG
GCGAGTTACATGATCCCCCATGTTGTGCAAAAAAGCGGTTAGCTCCTTCGGTCCTCCGATCGTTGTCAGA
AGTAAGTTGGCCGCAGTGTTATCACTCATGGTTATGGCAGCACTGCATAATTCTCTTACTGTCATGCCAT
CCGTAAGATGCTTTTCTGTGACTGGTGAGTACTCAACCAAGTCATTCTGAGAATAGTGTATGCGGCGACC
GAGTTGCTCTTGCCCGGCGTCAATACGGGATAATACCGCGCCACATAGCAGAACTTTAAAAGTGCTCATC
ATTGGAAAACGTTCTTCGGGGCGAAAACTCTCAAGGATCTTACCGCTGTTGAGATCCAGTTCGATGTAAC
CCACTCGTGCACCCAACTGATCTTCAGCATCTTTTACTTTCACCAGCGTTTCTGGGTGAGCAAAAACAGG
AAGGCAAAATGCCGCAAAAAAGGGAATAAGGGCGACACGGAAATGTTGAATACTCATACTCTTCCTTTTT
CAATATTATTGAAGCATTTATCAGGGTTATTGTCTCATGAGCGGATACATATTTGAATGTATTTAGAAAA
ATAAACAAATAGGGGTTCCGCGCACATTTCCCCGACTCGACTCGCTAGTGTTCCAAAAAATGGTGGGGGA
CGGATTCGAACCGCCGAACCCAAAGGGAGCGGATTTAGAGTCCGCGGCGTTTGGCCACTTCGCTACCCCA
CCAGAGTGGTCTCATACAGAACTTATAAGATTCCCAAATCCAAAGACATTTCACGTTTATGGTGATTTCC
CAGAACACATAGCGACATGCAAATATGAATTGATGACTGCCTGATGGAGAAAAAATGGTGGGGGACGGAT
TCGAACCGCCGAACCCAAAGGGAGCGGATTTAGAGTCCGCGGCGTTTGGCCACTTCGCTACCCCACCGGT
GTTTCGTCCTTTCCACAAGATATATAAAGCCAAGAAATCGAAATACTTTCAAGTTACGGTAAGCATATGA
TAGTCCATTTTAAAACATAATTTTAAAACTGCAAACTACCCAAGAAATTATTACTTTCTACGTCACGTAT
TTTGTACTAATATCTTTGTGTTTACAGTCAAATTAATTCTAATTATCTCTCTAACAGCCTTGTATCGTAT
ATGCAAATATGAAGGAATCATGGGAAATAGGCCCTCTTCCTGCCCGACCTTCGCGATGTACGGGCCAGAT
ATACGCCAATATTGGCCATTAGCCATATTATTCATTGGTTATATAGCATAAATCAATATTGGCTATTGGC
CATTGCATACGTTGTATCTATATCATAATATGTACATTTATATTGGCTCATGTCCAATATGACCGCCATG
TTGGCTCGACTCGCTAGTGTTCCAAAAAATGGTGGGGGACGGATTCGAACCGCCGAACCCAAAGGGAGCG
GATTTAGAGTCCGCGGCGTTTGGCCACTTCGCTACCCCACCAGAGTGGTCTCATACAGAACTTATAAGAT
TCCCAAATCCAAAGACATTTCACGTTTATGGTGATTTCCCAGAACACATAGCGACATGCAAATATGAATT
GATGACTGCCTGATGGAGAAAAAATGGTGGGGGACGGATTCGAACCGCCGAACCCAAAGGGAGCGGATTT
AGAGTCCGCGGCGTTTGGCCACTTCGCTACCCCACCGGTGTTTCGTCCTTTCCACAAGATATATAAAGCC
AAGAAATCGAAATACTTTCAAGTTACGGTAAGCATATGATAGTCCATTTTAAAACATAATTTTAAAACTG
CAAACTACCCAAGAAATTATTACTTTCTACGTCACGTATTTTGTACTAATATCTTTGTGTTTACAGTCAA
ATTAATTCTAATTATCTCTCTAACAGCCTTGTATCGTATATGCAAATATGAAGGAATCATGGGAAATAGG
CCCTCTTCCTGCCCGACCTTCGCGATGTACGGGCCAGATATACGCCAATATTGGCCATTAGCCATATTAT
TCATTGGTTATATAGCATAAATCAATATTGGCTATTGGCCATTGCATACGTTGTATCTATATCATAATAT
GTACATTTATATTGGCTCATGTCCAATATGACCGCCATGTTGGCTCGAGCATTGATTATTGACTAGTTAT
TAATAGTAATCAATTACGGGGTCATTAGTTCATAGCCCATATATGGAGTTCCG
